>Addgene plasmid #83235 | pSc-His6-Sem1Sc | depositor full sequence | sequence record 163610 | pSc-His6-Sem1Sc sequence 7475 bps
TTTCCCGACTGGAAAGCGGGCAGTGAGCGCAACGCAATTAATGTGAGTTACCTCACTCATTAGGCACCCC
AGGCTTTACACTTTATGCTTCCGGCTCCTATGTTGTGTGGAATTGTGAGCGGATAACAATTTCACACAGG
AAACAGCTATGACCATGATTACGCCAAGCGCGCAATTAACCCTCACTAAAGGGAACAAAAGCTGGAGCTC
GTTTAAACGGCGCGCCTAGTACGGATTAGAAGCCGCCGAGCGGGTGACAGCCCTCCGAAGGAAGACTCTC
CTCCGTGCGTCCTCGTCTTCACCGGTCGCGTTCCTGAAACGCAGATGTGCCTCGCGCCGCACTGCTCCGA
ACAATAAAGATTCTACAATACTAGCTTTTATGGTTATGAAGAGGAAAAATTGGCAGTAACCTGGCCCCAC
AAACCTTCAAATGAACGAATCAAATTAACAACCATAGGATGATAATGCGATTAGTTTTTTAGCCTTATTT
CTGGGGTAATTAATCAGCGAAGCGATGATTTTTGATCTATTAACAGATATATAAATGCAAAAACTGCATA
ACCACTTTAACTAATACTTTCAACATTTTCGGTTTGTATTACTTCTTATTCAAATGTAATAAAAGTATCA
ACAAAAAATTGTTAATATACCTCTATACTTTAACGTCAAGGAGAAAAACCCCGGATTCTGAAGCGGCCGC
ACTAGTGGATCCCCCGGGCTGCAGGAATTCGATATCAAGCTTATCGATACCGTCGACATGGGCAGCAGCC
ATCACCATCATCACCACATGAGTACGGACGTTGCTGCTGCACAAGCCCAAAGTAAAATAGATTTAACAAA
AAAAAAAAATGAGGAAATAAATAAGAAGTCTCTAGAGGAAGACGATGAATTTGAAGATTTCCCCATTGAC
ACATGGGCCAATGGTGAAACAATAAAAAGCAATGCTGTAACGCAAACAAACATATGGGAAGAAAACTGGG
ATGATGTTGAAGTTGACGACGATTTCACCAATGAATTGAAGGCCGAATTGGATAGATACAAACGGGAAAA
TCAGTGATAACTCGAGTCATGTAATTAGTTATGTCACGCTTACATTCACGCCCTCCCCCCACATCCGCTC
TAACCGAAAAGGAAGGAGTTAGACAACCTGAAGTCTAGGTCCCTATTTATTTTTTTATAGTTATGTTAGT
ATTAAGAACGTTATTTATATTTCAAATTTTTCTTTTTTTTCTGTACAGACGCGTGTACGCATGTAACATT
ATACTGAAAACCTTGCTTGAGAAGGTTTTGGGACGCTCGAAGGCTTTAATTTGCGGCCGGTACCTAATAA
CTTCGTATAGCATACATTATACGAAGTTATATTAAGGGTTCTCGACGTTTTCGACACTGGATGGCGGCGT
TAGTATCGAATCGACAGCAGTATAGCGACCAGCATTCACATACGATTGACGCATGATATTACTTTCTGCG
CACTTAACTTCGCATCTGGGCAGATGATGTCGAGGCGAAAAAAAATATAAATCACGCTAACATTTGATTA
AAATAGAACAACTACAATATAAAAAAACTATACAAATGACAAGTTCTTGAAAACAAGAATCTTTTTATTG
TCAGTACTGATTAGAAAAACTCATCGAGCATCAAATGAAACTGCAATTTATTCATATCAGGATTATCAAT
ACCATATTTTTGAAAAAGCCGTTTCTGTAATGAAGGAGAAAACTCACCGAGGCAGTTCCATAGGATGGCA
AGATCCTGGTATCGGTCTGCGATTCCGACTCGTCCAACATCAATACAACCTATTAATTTCCCCTCGTCAA
AAATAAGGTTATCAAGTGAGAAATCACCATGAGTGACGACTGAATCCGGTGAGAATGGCAAAAGCTTATG
CATTTCTTTCCAGACTTGTTCAACAGGCCAGCCATTACGCTCGTCATCAAAATCACTCGCATCAACCAAA
CCGTTATTCATTCGTGATTGCGCCTGAGCGAGACGAAATACGCGATCGCTGTTAAAAGGACAATTACAAA
CAGGAATCGAATGCAACCGGCGCAGGAACACTGCCAGCGCATCAACAATATTTTCACCTGAATCAGGATA
TTCTTCTAATACCTGGAATGCTGTTTTGCCGGGGATCGCAGTGGTGAGTAACCATGCATCATCAGGAGTA
CGGATAAAATGCTTGATGGTCGGAAGAGGCATAAATTCCGTCAGCCAGTTTAGTCTGACCATCTCATCTG
TAACATCATTGGCAACGCTACCTTTGCCATGTTTCAGAAACAACTCTGGCGCATCGGGCTTCCCATACAA
TCGATAGATTGTCGCACCTGATTGCCCGACATTATCGCGAGCCCATTTATACCCATATAAATCAGCATCC
ATGTTGGAATTTAATCGCGGCCTCGAAACGTGAGTCTTTTCCTTACCCATGGTTGTTTATGTTCGGATGT
GATGTGAGAACTGTATCCTAGCAAGATTTTAAAAGGAAGTATATGAAAGAAGAACCTCAGTGGCAAATCC
TAACCTTTTATATTTCTCTACAGGGGCGCGGCGTGGGGACAATTCAACGCGTCTGTGAGGGGAGCGTTTC
CCTGCTCGCAGGTCTGCAGCGAGGAGCCGTAATTTTTGCTTCGCGCCGTGCGGCCATCAAAATGTATGGA
TGCAAATGATTATACATGGGGATGTATGGGCTAAATGTACGGGCGACAGTCACATCATGCCCCTGAGCTG
CGCACGTCAAGACTGTCAAGGAGGGTATTCTGGGCCTCCATGTCGCTGGCCGGGTGACCCGGCGGGGACG
AGGCAAGCTAAACAGATCTCTAGACCTAATAACTTCGTATAGCATACATTATACGAAGTTATATTAAGGG
TTGTCTTAATTAAGGGTACCCAATTCGCCCTATAGTGAGTCGTATTACGCGCGCTCACTGGCCGTCGTTT
TACAACGTCGTGACTGGGAAAACCCTGGCGTTACCCAACTTAATCGCCTTGCAGCACATCCCCCTTTCGC
CAGCTGGCGTAATAGCGAAGAGGCCCGCACCGATCGCCCTTCCCAACAGTTGCGCAGCCTGAATGGCGAA
TGGCGCG
[124 nt withheld, positions 3088-3211]
C
[91 nt withheld, positions 3213-3303]
A
[49 nt withheld, positions 3305-3353]
CCTTTGACGTTGGAGTCCACGTTCTTT
[37 nt withheld, positions 3381-3417]
ACCCTATCTCGGTCTATTCTTTTGATTTATAAGGGATTTTGCCGATTTCGGCCTATTGGTTAAAAAATGA
GCTGATTTAACAAAAATTTAACGCGAATTTTAACAAAATATTAACGTTTACAATTTCCTGATGCGGTATT
TTCTCCTTACGCATCTGTGCGGTATTTCACACCGCATAGGGTAATAACTGATATAATTAAATTGAAGCTC
TAATTTGTGAGTTTAGTATACATGCATTTACTTATAATACAGTTTTTTAGTTTTGCTGGCCGCATCTTCT
CAAATATGCTTCCCAGCCTGCTTTTCTGTAACGTTCACCCTCTACCTTAGCATCCCTTCCCTTTGCAAAT
AGTCCTCTTCCAACAATAATAATGTCAGATCCTGTAGAGACCACATCATCCACGGTTCTATACTGTTGAC
CCAATGCGTCTCCCTTGTCATCTAAACCCACACCGGGTGTCATAATCAACCAATCGTAACCTTCATCTCT
TCCACCCATGTCTCTTTGAGCAATAAAGCCGATAACAAAATCTTTGTCGCTCTTCGCAATGTCAACAGTA
CCCTTAGTATATTCTCCAGTAGATAGGGAGCCCTTGCATGACAATTCTGCTAACATCAAAAGGCCTCTAG
GTTCCTTTGTTACTTCTTCTGCCGCCTGCTTCAAACCGCTAACAATACCTGGGCCCACCACACCGTGTGC
ATTCGTAATGTCTGCCCATTCTGCTATTCTGTATACACCCGCAGAGTACTGCAATTTGACTGTATTACCA
ATGTCAGCAAATTTTCTGTCTTCGAAGAGTAAAAAATTGTACTTGGCGGATAATGCCTTTAGCGGCTTAA
CTGTGCCCTCCATGGAAAAATCAGTCAAGATATCCACATGTGTTTTTAGTAAACAAATTTTGGGACCTAA
TGCTTCAACTAACTCCAGTAATTCCTTGGTGGTACGAACATCCAATGAAGCACACAAGTTTGTTTGCTTT
TCGTGCATGATATTAAATAGCTTGGCAGCAACAGGACTAGGATGAGTAGCAGCACGTTCCTTATATGTAG
CTTTCGACATGATTTATCTTCGTTTCCTGCAGGTTTTTGTTCTGTGCAGTTGGGTTAAGAATACTGGGCA
ATTTCATGTTTCTTCAACACTACATATGCGTATATATACCAATCTAAGTCTGTGCTCCTTCCTTCGTTCT
TCCTTCTGTTCGGAGATTACCGAATCAAAAAAATTTCAAAGAAACCGAAATCAAAAAAAAGAATAAAAAA
AAAATGATGAATTGAATTGAAAAGCTGTGGTATGGTGCACTCTCAGTACAATCTGCTCTGATGCCGCATA
GTTAAGCCAGCCCCGACACCCGCCAACACCCGCTGACGCGCCCTGACGGGCTTGTCTGCTCCCGGCATCC
GCTTACAGACAAGCTGTGACCGTCTCCGGGAGCTGCATGTGTCAGAGGTTTTCACCGTCATCACCGAAAC
GCGCGAGACGAAAGGGCCTCGTGATACGCCTATTTTTATAGGTTAATGTCATGATAATAATGGTTTCTTA
GGACGGATCGCTTGCCTGTAACTTACACGCGCCTCGTATCTTTTAATGATGGAATAATTTGGGAATTTAC
TCTGTGTTTATTTATTTTTATGTTTTGTATTTGGATTTTAGAAAGTAAATAAAGAAGGTAGAAGAGTTAC
GGAATGAAGAAAAAAAAATAAACAAAGGTTTAAAAAATTTCAACAAAAAGCGTACTTTACATATATATTT
ATTAGACAAGAAAAGCAGATTAAATAGATATACATTCGATTAACGATAAGTAAAATGTAAAATCACAGGA
TTTTCGTGTGTGGTCTTCTACACAGACAAGATGAAACAATTCGGCATTAATACCTGAGAGCAGGAAGAGC
AAGATAAAAGGTAGTATTTGTTGGCGATCCCCCTAGAGTCTTTTACATCTTCGGAAAACAAAAACTATTT
TTTCTTTAATTTCTTTTTTTACTTTCTATTTTTAATTTATATATTTATATTAAAAAATTTAAATTATAAT
TATTTTTATAGCACGTGATGAAAAGGACCCAGGTGGCACTTTTCGGGGAAATGTGCGCGGAACCCCTATT
TGTTTATTTTTCTAAATACATTCAAATATGTATCCGCTCATGAGACAATAACCCTGATAAATGCTTCAAT
AATATTGAAAAAGGAAGAGTATGAGTATTCAACATTTCCGTGTCGCCCTTATTCCCTTTTTTGCGGCATT
TTGCCTTCCTGTTTTTGCTCACCCAGAAACGCTGGTGAAAGTAAAAGATGCTGAAGATCAGTTGGGTGCA
CGAGTGGGTTACATCGAACTGGATCTCAACAGCGGTAAGATCCTTGAGAGTTTTCGCCCCGAAGAACGTT
TTCCAATGATGAGCACTTTTAAAGTTCTGCTATGTGGCGCGGTATTATCCCGTATTGACGCCGGGCAAGA
GCAACTCGGTCGCCGCATACACTATTCTCAGAATGACTTGGTTGAGTACTCACCAGTCACAGAAAAGCAT
CTTACGGATGGCATGACAGTAAGAGAATTATGCAGTGCTGCCATAACCATGAGTGATAACACTGCGGCCA
ACTTACTTCTGACAACGATCGGAGGACCGAAGGAGCTAACCGCTTTTTTGCACAACATGGGGGATCATGT
AACTCGCCTTGATCGTTGGGAACCGGAGCTAATGAAGCCATACCAAACGACGAGCGTGACACCACGATGC
CTGTAGCAATGGCAACAACGTTGCGCAAACTATTAACTGGCGAACTACTTACTCTAGCTTCCCGGCAACA
ATTAATAGACTGGATGGAGGCGGATAAAGTTGCAGGACCACTTCTGCGCTCGGCCCTTCCGGCTGGCTGG
TTTATTGCTGATAAATCTGGAGCCGGTGAGCGTGGGTCTCGCGGTATCATTGCAGCACTGGGGCCAGATG
GTAAGCCCTCCCGTATCGTAGTTATCTACACGACGGGGAGTCAGGCAACTATGGATGAACGAAATAGACA
GATCGCTGAGATAGGTGCCTCACTGATTAAGCATTGGTAACTGTCAGACCAAGTTTACTCATATATACTT
TAGATTGATTTAAAACTTCATTTTTAATTTAAAAGGATCTAGGTGAAGATCCTTTTTGATAATCTCATGA
CCAAAATCCCTTAACGTGAGTTTTCGTTCCACTGAGCGTCAGACCCCGTAGAAAAGATCAAAGGATCTTC
TTGAGATCCTTTTTTTCTGCGCGTAATCTGCTGCTTGCAAACAAAAAAACCACCGCTACCAGCGGTGGTT
TGTTTGCCGGATCAAGAGCTACCAACTCTTTTTCCGAAGGTAACTGGCTTCAGCAGAGCGCAGATACCAA
ATACTGTCCTTCTAGTGTAGCCGTAGTTAGGCCACCACTTCAAGAACTCTGTAGCACCGCCTACATACCT
CGCTCTGCTAATCCTGTTACCAGTGGCTGCTGCCAGTGGCGATAAGTCGTGTCTTACCGGGTTGGACTCA
AGACGATAGTTACCGGATAAGGCGCAGCGGTCGGGCTGAACGGGGGGTTCGTGCACACAGCCCAGCTTGG
AGCGAACGACCTACACCGAACTGAGATACCTACAGCGTGAGCTATGAGAAAGCGCCACGCTTCCCGAAGG
GAGAAAGGCGGACAGGTATCCGGTAAGCGGCAGGGTCGGAACAGGAGAGCGCACGAGGGAGCTTCCAGGG
GGAAACGCCTGGTATCTTTATAGTCCTGTCGGGTTTCGCCACCTCTGACTTGAGCGTCGATTTTTGTGAT
GCTCGTCAGGGGGGCGGAGCCTATGGAAAAACGCCAGCAACGCGGCCTTTTTACGGTTCCTGGCCTTTTG
CTGGCCTTTTGCTCACATGTTCTTTCCTGCGTTATCCCCTGATTCTGTGGATAACCGTATTACCGCCTTT
GAGTGAGCTGATACCGCTCGCCGCAGCCGAACGACCGAGCGCAGCGAGTCAGTGAGCGAGGAAGCGGAAG
AGCGCCCAATACGCAAACCGCCTCTCCCCGCGCGTTGGCCGATTCATTAATGCAGCTGGCACGACAGG
Features (pLannotate 1.2.2; 24 found; start..end, strand, type, name):
     39..60      +  protein_bind   CAP binding site: CAP binding activates transcription in the presence of cAMP. E. coli catabolite activator protein
     75..105     +  promoter       lac promoter: promoter for the E. coli lac operon
    113..129     +  protein_bind   lac operator: The lac repressor binds to the lac operator to inhibit transcription in E. coli. This inhibition can be relieved by adding lactose or isopropyl-β-D-thiogalactopyranoside (IPTG). lac repressor encoded by lacI
    174..192     +  promoter       T3 promoter: promoter for bacteriophage T3 RNA polymerase
    232..673     +  promoter       GAL1 promoter: S. cerevisiae GAL1; inducible promoter, regulated by Gal4
    701..757     +  misc_feature   MCS (fragment): pBluescript multiple cloning site
    788..1054    +  CDS            SEM1: SEM1_YEAST - Also known as DSH1. Experimental evidence at protein level: Swiss-Prot protein existence level 1. Versatile protein that might stabilize multiple protein complexes involved in diverse pathways. Subunit of the 26S proteasome which plays a role in ubiquitin-dependent proteolysis. Associates also with the TREX-2 complex that is required for transcription-coupled mRNA export, and the COP9 signalosome, which is involved in deneddylation. From Saccharomyces cerevisiae (strain ATCC 204508 / S288c) (Baker's yeast).
   1067..1314    +  terminator     CYC1 terminator: S. cerevisiae CYC1; transcription terminator for CYC1
   1327..1360    +  protein_bind   loxP: Cre-mediated recombination occurs in the 8-bp core sequence (GCATACAT). Cre recombinase
   1418..2774    -  gene           kanMX: yeast selectable marker conferring kanamycin resistance (Wach et al., 1994)
   2829..2862    +  protein_bind   loxP: Cre-mediated recombination occurs in the 8-bp core sequence (GCATACAT). Cre recombinase
   2899..2917    -  promoter       T7 promoter: promoter for bacteriophage T7 RNA polymerase
   2925..3080    +  CDS            lacZα (fragment): LacZα fragment of β-galactosidase; lacZ fragment
   3088..3543    +  rep_origin     f1 ori (sequence partly withheld): f1 bacteriophage origin of replication; arrow indicates direction of (+) strand synthesis
   3544..3595    -  misc_feature   bom (fragment): basis of mobility region from pBR322
   3674..4477    -  CDS            URA3: orotidine-5'-phosphate decarboxylase, required for uracil biosynthesis; S. cerevisiae URA3; yeast auxotrophic marker, counterselectable with 5-fluoroorotic acid (5-FOA)
   4478..4693    -  promoter       URA3 promoter: S. cerevisiae URA3
   4708..4757    -  misc_feature   bom (fragment): basis of mobility region from pBR322
   4859..4894    -  CDS            rop (fragment): Rop protein, which maintains plasmids at low copy number; rop
   4963..5466    -  misc_feature   CEN/ARS: S. cerevisiae CEN6 centromere fused to an autonomously replicating sequence
   5503..5607    +  promoter       AmpR promoter: bla
   5608..6467    +  CDS            AmpR: β-lactamase; bla; confers resistance to ampicillin, carbenicillin, and related antibiotics
   6638..7226    +  rep_origin     ori: high-copy-number ColE1/pMB1/pBR322/pUC origin of replication
   7409..26      +  CDS            lacI (fragment) (across the origin): lac repressor; lacI; The lac repressor binds to the lac operator to inhibit transcription in E. coli. This inhibition can be relieved by adding lactose or isopropyl-β-D-thiogalactopyranoside (IPTG).
