[The description below was written by a language model from this plasmid's Addgene catalogue record and pLannotate feature annotations shown in this document.]
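Description:
pSc-His6-Sem1Sc is a yeast expression shuttle plasmid built on the pGREG600 backbone, about 7.5 kb in total. It was designed to produce an N-terminally His6-tagged version of the Saccharomyces cerevisiae protein Sem1 (also known as DSS1 or HOD1). According to the record, the GFP sequence normally present in pGREG600 was removed by Gibson assembly, and the roughly 270 bp SEM1 coding sequence was then cloned in frame with the His6 tag. The open reading frame sits downstream of the GAL1 promoter, which is regulated by Gal4 and allows galactose-inducible expression. Transcription is ended by the CYC1 terminator. The His6 tag itself is not annotated as a separate feature in the table, but the catalogue lists it at the N terminus of the insert.

In yeast, the plasmid is maintained at low copy by a CEN6/ARS element. It carries two selectable markers: URA3 with its own promoter, which provides uracil prototrophy and can be counterselected with 5-FOA, and a kanMX cassette for G418 selection. The kanMX cassette is flanked by two loxP sites, so Cre recombinase could excise it. In E. coli, the plasmid replicates from a high-copy ColE1/pUC-type origin and is selected with ampicillin through the bla gene. Remnants of the pBluescript-type parent are also present, including an f1 origin, T3 and T7 promoters, lac promoter/operator elements, and lacZα and lacI fragments.

Sem1 is a small subunit of the 26S proteasome that also associates with the TREX-2 complex and the COP9 signalosome. The plasmid was deposited with a study on discovering ubiquitylation cascades. There, a His-tagged, inducibly expressed Sem1 would lend itself to affinity purification or detection from yeast, although the record does not state the specific experiments.
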