Addgene plasmid #83235: pSc-His6-Sem1Sc
Purpose: pGREG600-His6-Sem1Sc, Expresses the His6-Sem1 in yeast
Depositing lab: Gali Prag. Depositing organization: Tel Aviv University. Publication: A bacterial genetic selection system for ubiquitylation cascade discovery. Levin-Kravets O, Tanner N, Shohat N, Attali I, Keren-Kaplan T, Shusterman A, Artzi S, Varvak A, Reshef Y, Shi X, Zucker O, Baram T, Katina C, Pilzer I, Ben-Aroya S, Prag G. Nat Methods. 2016 Nov;13(11):945-952. doi: 10.1038/nmeth.4003. Epub 2016 Oct 3. PubMed 27694912.
Backbone
  Vector backbone: pGREG600
  Backbone size w/o insert (bp): 7176
  Total vector size (bp): 7476
  Modifications to backbone: To create the pScHis6Sem1 the GFP sequence was removed from the pGREG600 vector by Gibson assembly (Gibson et al, 2009). Then the cDHA of yeast Sem1 was sub-cloned in frame with His6 under the Gal promoter.
  Vector type: Yeast Expression
  Selectable markers: Neomycin (select with G418), URA3
Growth in bacteria
  Bacterial resistance: Ampicillin, 100 μg/mL
  Growth temperature: 37°C
  Growth strain: DH5alpha
  Copy number: Unknown
Gene/Insert
  Gene/Insert name: Sem 1
  Species: S. cerevisiae (budding yeast)
  Insert size (bp): 270
  Entrez Gene: SEM1 (a.k.a. YDR363W-A, DSS1, HOD1)
  Tag / fusion protein: His6 (N terminal on insert)
Terms and licenses: Academic/Nonprofit Terms; Industry Terms: Not Available to Industry
How to cite: pSc-His6-Sem1Sc was a gift from Gali Prag (Addgene plasmid # 83235 ; http://n2t.net/addgene:83235 ; RRID:Addgene_83235)
