>Addgene plasmid #83235 | pSc-His6-Sem1Sc | addgene partial sequence | sequence record 163609 | CYC1 5'-GCGTGAATGTAAGCGTGAC-3'
CACTGATTTTCCCGTTTGTATCTATCCAATTCGGCCTTCAATTCATTGGTGAAATCGTCGTCAACTTCAA
CATCATCCCAGTTTTCTTCCCATATGTTTGTTTGCGTTACAGCATTGCTTTTTATTGTTTCACCATTGGC
CCATGTGTCAATGGGGAAATCTTCAAATTCATCGTCTTCCTCTAGAGACTTCTTATTTATTTCCTCATTT
TTTTTTTTTGTTAAATCTATTTTACTTTGGGCTTGTGCAGCAGCAACGTCCGTACTCATGTGGTGATGAT
GGTGATGGCTGCTGCCCATGTCGACGGTATCGATAAGCTTGATATCGAATTCCTGCAGCCCGGGGGATCC
ACTAGTGCGGCCGCTTCAGAATCCGGGGTTTTTCTCCTTGACGTTAAAGTATAGAGGTATATTAACAATT
TTTTGTTGATACTTTTATTACATTTGAATAAGAAGTAATACAAACCGAAAATGTTGAAAGTATTAGTTAA
AGTGGTTATGCAGTTTTTGCATTTATATATCTGTTAATAGATCAAAAATCATCGCTTCGCTGATTAATTA
CCCCAGAAATAAGGCTAAAAAACTAATCGCATTATCATCCTATGGTTGTTAATTTGATTCGTTCATTTGA
AGGTTTGTGGGGCCAGGTTACTGCCAATTTTTCCTCTTCATAACCATAAAAGCTAGTATTGTAGAATCTT
TATTGTTCGGAGCAGTGCGGCGCGAGGCACATCTGCGTTTCAGGAACGCGACCGGTGAAGACGAGGACGC
ACGGAGGAGAGTCTTCCTTCGGAGGGCTGTCACCCGCTCGGCGGCTTCTAATCCGTACTAGGCGCGCCGT
TTAAACGAGCTCCAGCTTTTGTTCCCTTTAGTGAGGGTTAATTGCGCGCTTGGCGTAATCATGGTCATAG
CTGTTTCCTGTGTGAAA
